Addgene plasmid #125958: 115_pAAV-ProC23-CatCh-GFP-WPRE
Purpose: Targeting expression to neuronal and glial cell types in mice, non-human primates, and human retina
Depositing lab: Botond Roska. Depositing organization: Friedrich Miescher Institute for Biomedical Research. Publication: Targeting neuronal and glial cell types with synthetic promoter AAVs in mice, non-human primates and humans. Juttner J, Szabo A, Gross-Scherf B, Morikawa RK, Rompani SB, Hantz P, Szikra T, Esposti F, Cowan CS, Bharioke A, Patino-Alvarez CP, Keles O, Kusnyerik A, Azoulay T, Hartl D, Krebs AR, Schubeler D, Hajdu RI, Lukats A, Nemeth J, Nagy ZZ, Wu KC, Wu RH, Xiang L, Fang XL, Jin ZB, Goldblum D, Hasler PW, Scholl HPN, Krol J, Roska B. Nat Neurosci. 2019 Jul 8. pii: 10.1038/s41593-019-0431-2. doi: 10.1038/s41593-019-0431-2. PubMed 31285614.
Backbone
  Vector backbone: pAAV
  Vector type: AAV
Growth in bacteria
  Bacterial resistance: Ampicillin, 100 μg/mL
  Growth temperature: 37°C
  Growth strain: NEB Stable
  Copy number: High Copy
Gene/Insert
  Gene/Insert name: CatCh-GFP (alt name: ChR2(L132C)-EGFP)
  Species: Synthetic
  Promoter: ProC23
  Cloning method: Restriction Enzyme; 5′ cloning site Unknown (unknown if destroyed); 3′ cloning site Unknown (unknown if destroyed)
Terms and licenses: Academic/Nonprofit Terms; Industry Terms: Not Available to Industry
Depositor comments: Please visit https://www.biorxiv.org/content/early/2018/10/04/434720.full.pdf for BioRxiv preprint
How to cite: 115_pAAV-ProC23-CatCh-GFP-WPRE was a gift from Botond Roska (Addgene plasmid # 125958 ; http://n2t.net/addgene:125958 ; RRID:Addgene_125958)
