[The description below was written by a language model from this plasmid's Addgene catalogue record, the feature table of its GenBank file and pLannotate feature annotations shown in this document.]
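Description:
115_pAAV-ProC23-CatCh-GFP-WPRE is a 6.5 kb AAV transfer plasmid built on a pAAV backbone, designed to package a cell-type-targeted optogenetic reporter cassette into recombinant adeno-associated virus. It is maintained in bacteria through a high-copy ColE1/pUC-type origin with ampicillin selection (bla under its own promoter), and it also carries an f1 phage origin. The recommended host is a recombination-deficient strain, a common choice for keeping the repeat-rich AAV2 inverted terminal repeats intact. These two ITRs flank the expression cassette and provide the cis signals needed for genome replication and encapsidation when rep/cap and helper functions are supplied in trans.

Between the ITRs, the synthetic promoter ProC23 drives CatCh-GFP, a fusion of the channelrhodopsin-2 L132C variant (a blue-light-gated cation channel from Chlamydomonas reinhardtii, annotated as an N-terminal ChR2 fragment) to EGFP, preceded by a Kozak consensus. ProC23 itself is not annotated in the feature tables. The region between the left ITR and the coding sequence contains an unannotated stretch followed by an SV40 early promoter/origin segment just upstream of the start codon, which may act as a minimal core promoter element of the synthetic design, although the record does not say so. Downstream, a WPRE enhances transcript stability and expression, and a human growth hormone polyadenylation signal terminates the message.

The construct belongs to a collection of synthetic-promoter AAVs intended to restrict expression to particular neuronal and glial cell types in mouse, non-human primate and human retina. The GFP fusion marks the targeted cells, while CatCh allows them to be activated by light. The record does not state which cell type ProC23 targets.
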