LOCUS       Exported 6541 bp ds-DNA circular SYN 13-MAY-2021
DEFINITION  Targeting expression to neuronal and glial cell types in mice,
            non-human primates, and human retina.
ACCESSION   .
VERSION     .
KEYWORDS    115_pAAV-ProC23-CatCh-GFP-WPRE
SOURCE      synthetic DNA construct
  ORGANISM  synthetic DNA construct
REFERENCE   1 (bases 1 to 6541)
  AUTHORS   Juttner J, Szabo A, Gross-Scherf B, Morikawa RK, Rompani SB, Hantz
            P, Szikra T, Esposti F, Cowan CS, Bharioke A, Patino-Alvarez CP,
            Keles O, Kusnyerik A, Azoulay T, Hartl D, Krebs AR, Schubeler D,
            Hajdu RI, Lukats A, Nemeth J, Nagy ZZ, Wu KC, Wu RH, Xiang L, Fang
            XL, Jin ZB, Goldblum D, Hasler PW, Scholl HPN, Krol J, Roska B
  TITLE     Targeting neuronal and glial cell types with synthetic promoter AAVs
            in mice, non-human primates and humans.
  JOURNAL   Nat Neurosci. 2019 Jul 8. pii: 10.1038/s41593-019-0431-2. doi:
            10.1038/s41593-019-0431-2.
  PUBMED    31285614
REFERENCE   2 (bases 1 to 6541)
  AUTHORS   .
  TITLE     Direct Submission
  JOURNAL   Exported May 13, 2021 from SnapGene Server 1.1.58
            http://www.snapgene.com
FEATURES             Location/Qualifiers
     source          1..6541
                     /organism="synthetic DNA construct"
                     /mol_type="other DNA"
     repeat_region   1..130
                     /label=AAV2 ITR (alternate)
                     /note="Functional equivalent of wild-type AAV2 ITR"
     promoter        782..978
                     /label=SV40 promoter
                     /note="SV40 early promoter"
     rep_origin      829..964
                     /label=SV40 ori
                     /note="SV40 origin of replication"
     primer_bind     891..910
                     /label=SV40pro-F
                     /note="SV40 promoter/origin, forward primer"
     regulatory      985..994
                     /regulatory_class="other"
                     /note="vertebrate consensus sequence for strong initiation
                     of translation (Kozak, 1987)"
     CDS             991..1914
                     /codon_start=1
                     /product="N-terminal fragment of channelrhodopsin-2 from
                     the alga Chlamydomonas reinhardtii (Nagel et al., 2003)"
                     /label=ChR2
                     /note="blue light-activated cation channel"
                     /translation="MDYGGALSAVGRELLFVTNPVVVNGSVLVPEDQCYCAGWIESRGT
                     NGAQTASNVLQWLAAGFSILLLMFYAYQTWKSTCGWEEIYVCAIEMVKVILEFFFEFKN
                     PSMLYLATGHRVQWLRYAEWLLTCPVICIHLSNLTGLSNDYSRRTMGLLVSDIGTIVWG
                     ATSAMATGYVKVIFFCLGLCYGANTFFHAAKAYIEGYHTVPKGRCRQVVTGMAWLFFVS
                     WGMFPILFILGPEGFGVLSVYGSTVGHTIIDLMSKNCWGLLGHYLRVLIHEHILIHGDI
                     RKTTKLNIGGTEIEVETLVEDEAEAGA"
     CDS             1921..2637
                     /codon_start=1
                     /product="enhanced GFP"
                     /label=EGFP
                     /translation="MVSKGEELFTGVVPILVELDGDVNGHKFSVSGEGEGDATYGKLTL
                     KFICTTGKLPVPWPTLVTTLTYGVQCFSRYPDHMKQHDFFKSAMPEGYVQERTIFFKDD
                     GNYKTRAEVKFEGDTLVNRIELKGIDFKEDGNILGHKLEYNYNSHNVYIMADKQKNGIK
                     VNFKIRHNIEDGSVQLADHYQQNTPIGDGPVLLPDNHYLSTQSALSKDPNEKRDHMVLL
                     EFVTAAGITLGMDELYK"
     primer_bind     complement(1966..1987)
                     /label=EGFP-N
                     /note="EGFP, reverse primer"
     primer_bind     complement(2227..2246)
                     /label=EXFP-R
                     /note="For distinguishing EGFP variants, reverse primer"
     primer_bind     2574..2595
                     /label=EGFP-C
                     /note="EGFP, forward primer"
     misc_feature    2668..3256
                     /label=WPRE
                     /note="woodchuck hepatitis virus posttranscriptional
                     regulatory element"
     primer_bind     complement(2721..2741)
                     /label=WPRE-R
                     /note="WPRE, reverse primer"
     CDS             complement(3139..3150)
                     /codon_start=1
                     /product="Factor Xa recognition and cleavage site"
                     /label=Factor Xa site
                     /translation="IEGR"
     polyA_signal    3288..3764
                     /label=hGH poly(A) signal
                     /note="human growth hormone polyadenylation signal"
     primer_bind     complement(3487..3506)
                     /label=hGH-PA-R
                     /note="Human growth hormone terminator, reverse primer"
     repeat_region   3804..3944
                     /label=AAV2 ITR
                     /note="inverted terminal repeat of adeno-associated virus
                     serotype 2"
     repeat_region   3804..3933
                     /label=AAV2 ITR
     rep_origin      4019..4474
                     /direction=RIGHT
                     /label=f1 ori
                     /note="f1 bacteriophage origin of replication; arrow
                     indicates direction of (+) strand synthesis"
     primer_bind     complement(4106..4125)
                     /label=F1ori-R
                     /note="F1 origin, reverse primer"
     primer_bind     4316..4337
                     /label=F1ori-F
                     /note="F1 origin, forward primer"
     primer_bind     complement(4491..4510)
                     /label=pRS-marker
                     /note="pRS vectors, use to sequence yeast selectable
                     marker"
     primer_bind     4610..4632
                     /label=pGEX 3'
                     /note="pGEX vectors, reverse primer"
     primer_bind     complement(4670..4688)
                     /label=pBRforEco
                     /note="pBR322 vectors, upsteam of EcoRI site, forward
                     primer"
     promoter        4756..4860
                     /gene="bla"
                     /label=AmpR promoter
     CDS             4861..5721
                     /codon_start=1
                     /gene="bla"
                     /product="beta-lactamase"
                     /label=AmpR
                     /note="confers resistance to ampicillin, carbenicillin, and
                     related antibiotics"
                     /translation="MSIQHFRVALIPFFAAFCLPVFAHPETLVKVKDAEDQLGARVGYI
                     ELDLNSGKILESFRPEERFPMMSTFKVLLCGAVLSRIDAGQEQLGRRIHYSQNDLVEYS
                     PVTEKHLTDGMTVRELCSAAITMSDNTAANLLLTTIGGPKELTAFLHNMGDHVTRLDRW
                     EPELNEAIPNDERDTTMPVAMATTLRKLLTGELLTLASRQQLIDWMEADKVAGPLLRSA
                     LPAGWFIADKSGAGERGSRGIIAALGPDGKPSRIVVIYTTGSQATMDERNRQIAEIGAS
                     LIKHW"
     primer_bind     complement(5079..5098)
                     /label=Amp-R
                     /note="Ampicillin resistance gene, reverse primer"
     rep_origin      5892..6480
                     /direction=RIGHT
                     /label=ori
                     /note="high-copy-number ColE1/pMB1/pBR322/pUC origin of
                     replication"
     primer_bind     6381..6400
                     /label=pBR322ori-F
                     /note="pBR322 origin, forward primer"
ORIGIN
        1 cctgcaggca gctgcgcgct cgctcgctca ctgaggccgc ccgggcgtcg ggcgaccttt
       61 ggtcgcccgg cctcagtgag cgagcgagcg cgcagagagg gagtggccaa ctccatcact
      121 aggggttcct gcggccgcac gcgtcgcggt tattccccta tggggtatca ataattttcg
      181 ggccaactgc atggggtatc aataattcaa ttttgtagta tatggggtat caataattgg
      241 tctcagtatt aaatggggta tcaataattc gaaccaatac ggcatggggt atcaataatc
      301 aatcccaggc cgtaatgggg tatcaataat tgggattagc gctctatggg gtatcaataa
      361 tccggcgtac cgatcaatgg ggtatcaata ataaagggat tattcacatg gggtatcaat
      421 aataccagca aatgagacat ggggtatcaa taatcaagta gatgtcagta tggggtatca
      481 ataattcaac acactgatga atggggtatc aataatgctt agatgtatcc tatggggtat
      541 caataattga cgcaacaact ctatggggta tcaataatgg gaccgtagga ttcatggggt
      601 atcaataata tctaaatctt ggcgatgggg tatcaataat ggtttctatc agacaatggg
      661 gtatcaataa taaaaggtac tgggcgatgg ggtatcaata atgtccctag gcaccatatg
      721 gggtatcaat aatgatcgca gccggttcat ggggtatcaa taatgctcga gatctgcgat
      781 ctgcatctca attagtcagc aaccatagtc ccgcccctaa ctccgcccat cccgccccta
      841 actccgccca gttccgccca ttctccgccc catcgctgac taattttttt tatttatgca
      901 gaggccgagg ccgcctcggc ctctgagcta ttccagaagt agtgaggagg cttttttgga
      961 ggcctaggct tttgcaaagg atccgccacc atggattatg gaggcgccct gagtgccgtt
     1021 gggcgcgagc tgctatttgt aacgaaccca gtagtcgtca atggctctgt acttgtgcct
     1081 gaggaccagt gttactgcgc gggctggatt gagtcgcgtg gcacaaacgg tgcccaaacg
     1141 gcgtcgaacg tgctgcaatg gcttgctgct ggcttctcca tcctactgct tatgttttac
     1201 gcctaccaaa catggaagtc aacctgcggc tgggaggaga tctatgtgtg cgctatcgag
     1261 atggtcaagg tgattctcga gttcttcttc gagtttaaga acccgtccat gctgtatcta
     1321 gccacaggcc accgcgtcca gtggttgcgt tacgccgagt ggcttctcac ctgcccggtc
     1381 atttgcattc acctgtcaaa cctgacgggc ttgtccaacg actacagcag gcgcaccatg
     1441 ggtctgcttg tgtctgatat tggcacaatt gtgtggggcg ccacttccgc catggccacc
     1501 ggatacgtca aggtcatctt cttctgcctg ggtctgtgtt atggtgctaa cacgttcttt
     1561 cacgctgcca aggcctacat cgagggttac cacaccgtgc cgaagggccg gtgtcgccag
     1621 gtggtgactg gcatggcttg gctcttcttc gtatcatggg gtatgttccc catcctgttc
     1681 atcctcggcc ccgagggctt cggcgtcctg agcgtgtacg gctccaccgt cggccacacc
     1741 atcattgacc tgatgtcgaa gaactgctgg ggtctgctcg gccactacct gcgcgtgctg
     1801 atccacgagc atatcctcat ccacggcgac attcgcaaga ccaccaaatt gaacattggt
     1861 ggcactgaga ttgaggtcga gacgctggtg gaggacgagg ccgaggctgg cgcggtaccc
     1921 atggtgagca agggcgagga gctgttcacc ggggtggtgc ccatcctggt cgagctggac
     1981 ggcgacgtaa acggccacaa gttcagcgtg tccggcgagg gcgagggcga tgccacctac
     2041 ggcaagctga ccctgaagtt catctgcacc accggcaagc tgcccgtgcc ctggcccacc
     2101 ctcgtgacca ccctgaccta cggcgtgcag tgcttcagcc gctaccccga ccacatgaag
     2161 cagcacgact tcttcaagtc cgccatgccc gaaggctacg tccaggagcg caccatcttc
     2221 ttcaaggacg acggcaacta caagacccgc gccgaggtga agttcgaggg cgacaccctg
     2281 gtgaaccgca tcgagctgaa gggcatcgac ttcaaggagg acggcaacat cctggggcac
     2341 aagctggagt acaactacaa cagccacaac gtctatatca tggccgacaa gcagaagaac
     2401 ggcatcaagg tgaacttcaa gatccgccac aacatcgagg acggcagcgt gcagctcgcc
     2461 gaccactacc agcagaacac ccccatcggc gacggccccg tgctgctgcc cgacaaccac
     2521 tacctgagca cccagtccgc cctgagcaaa gaccccaacg agaagcgcga tcacatggtc
     2581 ctgctggagt tcgtgaccgc cgccgggatc actctcggca tggacgagct gtacaagtga
     2641 taagaattcg atatcaagct tatcgataat caacctctgg attacaaaat ttgtgaaaga
     2701 ttgactggta ttcttaacta tgttgctcct tttacgctat gtggatacgc tgctttaatg
     2761 cctttgtatc atgctattgc ttcccgtatg gctttcattt tctcctcctt gtataaatcc
     2821 tggttgctgt ctctttatga ggagttgtgg cccgttgtca ggcaacgtgg cgtggtgtgc
     2881 actgtgtttg ctgacgcaac ccccactggt tggggcattg ccaccacctg tcagctcctt
     2941 tccgggactt tcgctttccc cctccctatt gccacggcgg aactcatcgc cgcctgcctt
     3001 gcccgctgct ggacaggggc tcggctgttg ggcactgaca attccgtggt gttgtcgggg
     3061 aaatcatcgt cctttccttg gctgctcgcc tatgttgcca cctggattct gcgcgggacg
     3121 tccttctgct acgtcccttc ggccctcaat ccagcggacc ttccttcccg cggcctgctg
     3181 ccggctctgc ggcctcttcc gcgtcttcgc cttcgccctc agacgagtcg gatctccctt
     3241 tgggccgcct ccccgcatcg ataccgagcg ctgctcgaga gatctacggg tggcatccct
     3301 gtgacccctc cccagtgcct ctcctggccc tggaagttgc cactccagtg cccaccagcc
     3361 ttgtcctaat aaaattaagt tgcatcattt tgtctgacta ggtgtccttc tataatatta
     3421 tggggtggag gggggtggta tggagcaagg ggcaagttgg gaagacaacc tgtagggcct
     3481 gcggggtcta ttgggaacca agctggagtg cagtggcaca atcttggctc actgcaatct
     3541 ccgcctcctg ggttcaagcg attctcctgc ctcagcctcc cgagttgttg ggattccagg
     3601 catgcatgac caggctcagc taatttttgt ttttttggta gagacggggt ttcaccatat
     3661 tggccaggct ggtctccaac tcctaatctc aggtgatcta cccaccttgg cctcccaaat
     3721 tgctgggatt acaggcgtga accactgctc ccttccctgt ccttctgatt ttgtaggtaa
     3781 ccacgtgcgg accgagcggc cgcaggaacc cctagtgatg gagttggcca ctccctctct
     3841 gcgcgctcgc tcgctcactg aggccgggcg accaaaggtc gcccgacgcc cgggctttgc
     3901 ccgggcggcc tcagtgagcg agcgagcgcg cagctgcctg caggggcgcc tgatgcggta
     3961 ttttctcctt acgcatctgt gcggtatttc acaccgcata nnnnnnnnnn nnnnnnnnnn
     4021 nnnnnnnnnn nnnnnnnnnn nnnnnnnnnn nnnnnnnnnn nnnnnnnnnn nnnnnnnnnn
     4081 nnnnnnnnnn nnnnnnnnnn nnnnnnnnnn nnnnnnnnnn nnnnnnnnnn nnnnnnnnnn
     4141 nncnnnnnnn nnnnnnnnnn nnnnnnnnnn nnnnnnnnnn nnnnnnnnnn nnnnnnnnnn
     4201 nnnnnnnnnn nnnnnnnnnn nnnnnnnnnn nnnnnnnnnn nnnnnnnnnn nnnnnnnnnn
     4261 nnnnnnnnnn nnnnnnnnnn nnnncctttg acgttggagt ccacgttctt taatagtgga
     4321 ctcttgttcc aaactggaac aacactcaac cctatctcgg gctattcttt tgatttataa
     4381 gggattttgc cgatttcggc ctattggtta aaaaatgagc tgatttaaca aaaatttaac
     4441 gcgaatttta acaaaatatt aacgtttaca attttatggt gcactctcag tacaatctgc
     4501 tctgatgccg catagttaag ccagccccga cacccgccaa cacccgctga cgcgccctga
     4561 cgggcttgtc tgctcccggc atccgcttac agacaagctg tgaccgtctc cgggagctgc
     4621 atgtgtcaga ggttttcacc gtcatcaccg aaacgcgcga gacgaaaggg cctcgtgata
     4681 cgcctatttt tataggttaa tgtcatgata ataatggttt cttagacgtc aggtggcact
     4741 tttcggggaa atgtgcgcgg aacccctatt tgtttatttt tctaaataca ttcaaatatg
     4801 tatccgctca tgagacaata accctgataa atgcttcaat aatattgaaa aaggaagagt
     4861 atgagtattc aacatttccg tgtcgccctt attccctttt ttgcggcatt ttgccttcct
     4921 gtttttgctc acccagaaac gctggtgaaa gtaaaagatg ctgaagatca gttgggtgca
     4981 cgagtgggtt acatcgaact ggatctcaac agcggtaaga tccttgagag ttttcgcccc
     5041 gaagaacgtt ttccaatgat gagcactttt aaagttctgc tatgtggcgc ggtattatcc
     5101 cgtattgacg ccgggcaaga gcaactcggt cgccgcatac actattctca gaatgacttg
     5161 gttgagtact caccagtcac agaaaagcat cttacggatg gcatgacagt aagagaatta
     5221 tgcagtgctg ccataaccat gagtgataac actgcggcca acttacttct gacaacgatc
     5281 ggaggaccga aggagctaac cgcttttttg cacaacatgg gggatcatgt aactcgcctt
     5341 gatcgttggg aaccggagct gaatgaagcc ataccaaacg acgagcgtga caccacgatg
     5401 cctgtagcaa tggcaacaac gttgcgcaaa ctattaactg gcgaactact tactctagct
     5461 tcccggcaac aattaataga ctggatggag gcggataaag ttgcaggacc acttctgcgc
     5521 tcggcccttc cggctggctg gtttattgct gataaatctg gagccggtga gcgtgggtct
     5581 cgcggtatca ttgcagcact ggggccagat ggtaagccct cccgtatcgt agttatctac
     5641 acgacgggga gtcaggcaac tatggatgaa cgaaatagac agatcgctga gataggtgcc
     5701 tcactgatta agcattggta actgtcagac caagtttact catatatact ttagattgat
     5761 ttaaaacttc atttttaatt taaaaggatc taggtgaaga tcctttttga taatctcatg
     5821 accaaaatcc cttaacgtga gttttcgttc cactgagcgt cagaccccgt agaaaagatc
     5881 aaaggatctt cttgagatcc tttttttctg cgcgtaatct gctgcttgca aacaaaaaaa
     5941 ccaccgctac cagcggtggt ttgtttgccg gatcaagagc taccaactct ttttccgaag
     6001 gtaactggct tcagcagagc gcagatacca aatactgtcc ttctagtgta gccgtagtta
     6061 ggccaccact tcaagaactc tgtagcaccg cctacatacc tcgctctgct aatcctgtta
     6121 ccagtggctg ctgccagtgg cgataagtcg tgtcttaccg ggttggactc aagacgatag
     6181 ttaccggata aggcgcagcg gtcgggctga acggggggtt cgtgcacaca gcccagcttg
     6241 gagcgaacga cctacaccga actgagatac ctacagcgtg agctatgaga aagcgccacg
     6301 cttcccgaag ggagaaaggc ggacaggtat ccggtaagcg gcagggtcgg aacaggagag
     6361 cgcacgaggg agcttccagg gggaaacgcc tggtatcttt atagtcctgt cgggtttcgc
     6421 cacctctgac ttgagcgtcg atttttgtga tgctcgtcag gggggcggag cctatggaaa
     6481 aacgccagca acgcggcctt tttacggttc ctggcctttt gctggccttt tgctcacatg
     6541 t
//
