Features (pLannotate 1.2.2; 16 found; start..end, strand, type, name):
    419..615     +  promoter       SV40 promoter: SV40 early promoter
    628..1553    +  CDS            ChR2 (fragment): N-terminal fragment of channelrhodopsin-2 from the alga Chlamydomonas reinhardtii (Nagel et al., 2003) blue light-activated cation channel
   1558..2274    +  CDS            EGFP: EGFP is a basic (constitutively fluorescent) green fluorescent protein published in 1996, derived from Aequorea victoria. It is reported to be a rapidly-maturing weak dimer with moderate acid sensitivity.
   2281..2305    +  misc_feature   MCS (fragment): pBluescript multiple cloning site
   2305..2893    +  misc_feature   WPRE: woodchuck hepatitis virus posttranscriptional regulatory element
   2925..3401    +  polyA_signal   hGH poly(A) signal: human growth hormone polyadenylation signal
   3441..3581    +  repeat_region  AAV2 ITR: inverted terminal repeat of adeno-associated virus serotype 2 inverted
   3586..3637    -  misc_feature   bom (fragment): basis of mobility region from pBR322
   3656..4111    +  rep_origin     f1 ori (sequence partly withheld): f1 bacteriophage origin of replication; arrow indicates direction of (+) strand synthesis
   4112..4161    -  misc_feature   bom (fragment): basis of mobility region from pBR322
   4263..4298    -  CDS            rop (fragment): Rop protein, which maintains plasmids at low copy number; rop
   4393..4497    +  promoter       AmpR promoter: bla
   4498..5358    +  CDS            AmpR: β-lactamase; bla; confers resistance to ampicillin, carbenicillin, and related antibiotics
   5529..6117    +  rep_origin     ori: high-copy-number ColE1/pMB1/pBR322/pUC origin of replication
   6190..6217    +  repeat_region  AAV2 ITR (fragment): inverted terminal repeat of adeno-associated virus serotype 2 inverted
   6246..6273    +  repeat_region  AAV2 ITR (fragment): inverted terminal repeat of adeno-associated virus serotype 2 inverted
>Addgene plasmid #125958 | 115_pAAV-ProC23-CatCh-GFP-WPRE | addgene full sequence | sequence record 256947 | Addgene NGS Result
GGCGTACCGATCAATGGGGTATCAATAATAAAGGGATTATTCACATGGGGTATCAATAATACCAGCAAAT
GAGACATGGGGTATCAATAATCAAGTAGATGTCAGTATGGGGTATCAATAATTCAACACACTGATGAATG
GGGTATCAATAATGCTTAGATGTATCCTATGGGGTATCAATAATTGACGCAACAACTCTATGGGGTATCA
ATAATGGGACCGTAGGATTCATGGGGTATCAATAATATCTAAATCTTGGCGATGGGGTATCAATAATGGT
TTCTATCAGACAATGGGGTATCAATAATAAAAGGTACTGGGCGATGGGGTATCAATAATGTCCCTAGGCA
CCATATGGGGTATCAATAATGATCGCAGCCGGTTCATGGGGTATCAATAATGCTCGAGATCTGCGATCTG
CATCTCAATTAGTCAGCAACCATAGTCCCGCCCCTAACTCCGCCCATCCCGCCCCTAACTCCGCCCAGTT
CCGCCCATTCTCCGCCCCATCGCTGACTAATTTTTTTTATTTATGCAGAGGCCGAGGCCGCCTCGGCCTC
TGAGCTATTCCAGAAGTAGTGAGGAGGCTTTTTTGGAGGCCTAGGCTTTTGCAAAGGATCCGCCACCATG
GATTATGGAGGCGCCCTGAGTGCCGTTGGGCGCGAGCTGCTATTTGTAACGAACCCAGTAGTCGTCAATG
GCTCTGTACTTGTGCCTGAGGACCAGTGTTACTGCGCGGGCTGGATTGAGTCGCGTGGCACAAACGGTGC
CCAAACGGCGTCGAACGTGCTGCAATGGCTTGCTGCTGGCTTCTCCATCCTACTGCTTATGTTTTACGCC
TACCAAACATGGAAGTCAACCTGCGGCTGGGAGGAGATCTATGTGTGCGCTATCGAGATGGTCAAGGTGA
TTCTCGAGTTCTTCTTCGAGTTTAAGAACCCGTCCATGCTGTATCTAGCCACAGGCCACCGCGTCCAGTG
GTTGCGTTACGCCGAGTGGCTTCTCACCTGCCCGGTCATTTGCATTCACCTGTCAAACCTGACGGGCTTG
TCCAACGACTACAGCAGGCGCACCATGGGTCTGCTTGTGTCTGATATTGGCACAATTGTGTGGGGCGCCA
CTTCCGCCATGGCCACCGGATACGTCAAGGTCATCTTCTTCTGCCTGGGTCTGTGTTATGGTGCTAACAC
GTTCTTTCACGCTGCCAAGGCCTACATCGAGGGTTACCACACCGTGCCGAAGGGCCGGTGTCGCCAGGTG
GTGACTGGCATGGCTTGGCTCTTCTTCGTATCATGGGGTATGTTCCCCATCCTGTTCATCCTCGGCCCCG
AGGGCTTCGGCGTCCTGAGCGTGTACGGCTCCACCGTCGGCCACACCATCATTGACCTGATGTCGAAGAA
CTGCTGGGGTCTGCTCGGCCACTACCTGCGCGTGCTGATCCACGAGCATATCCTCATCCACGGCGACATT
CGCAAGACCACCAAATTGAACATTGGTGGCACTGAGATTGAGGTCGAGACGCTGGTGGAGGACGAGGCCG
AGGCTGGCGCGGTACCCATGGTGAGCAAGGGCGAGGAGCTGTTCACCGGGGTGGTGCCCATCCTGGTCGA
GCTGGACGGCGACGTAAACGGCCACAAGTTCAGCGTGTCCGGCGAGGGCGAGGGCGATGCCACCTACGGC
AAGCTGACCCTGAAGTTCATCTGCACCACCGGCAAGCTGCCCGTGCCCTGGCCCACCCTCGTGACCACCC
TGACCTACGGCGTGCAGTGCTTCAGCCGCTACCCCGACCACATGAAGCAGCACGACTTCTTCAAGTCCGC
CATGCCCGAAGGCTACGTCCAGGAGCGCACCATCTTCTTCAAGGACGACGGCAACTACAAGACCCGCGCC
GAGGTGAAGTTCGAGGGCGACACCCTGGTGAACCGCATCGAGCTGAAGGGCATCGACTTCAAGGAGGACG
GCAACATCCTGGGGCACAAGCTGGAGTACAACTACAACAGCCACAACGTCTATATCATGGCCGACAAGCA
GAAGAACGGCATCAAGGTGAACTTCAAGATCCGCCACAACATCGAGGACGGCAGCGTGCAGCTCGCCGAC
CACTACCAGCAGAACACCCCCATCGGCGACGGCCCCGTGCTGCTGCCCGACAACCACTACCTGAGCACCC
AGTCCGCCCTGAGCAAAGACCCCAACGAGAAGCGCGATCACATGGTCCTGCTGGAGTTCGTGACCGCCGC
CGGGATCACTCTCGGCATGGACGAGCTGTACAAGTGATAAGAATTCGATATCAAGCTTATCGATAATCAA
CCTCTGGATTACAAAATTTGTGAAAGATTGACTGGTATTCTTAACTATGTTGCTCCTTTTACGCTATGTG
GATACGCTGCTTTAATGCCTTTGTATCATGCTATTGCTTCCCGTATGGCTTTCATTTTCTCCTCCTTGTA
TAAATCCTGGTTGCTGTCTCTTTATGAGGAGTTGTGGCCCGTTGTCAGGCAACGTGGCGTGGTGTGCACT
GTGTTTGCTGACGCAACCCCCACTGGTTGGGGCATTGCCACCACCTGTCAGCTCCTTTCCGGGACTTTCG
CTTTCCCCCTCCCTATTGCCACGGCGGAACTCATCGCCGCCTGCCTTGCCCGCTGCTGGACAGGGGCTCG
GCTGTTGGGCACTGACAATTCCGTGGTGTTGTCGGGGAAATCATCGTCCTTTCCTTGGCTGCTCGCCTAT
GTTGCCACCTGGATTCTGCGCGGGACGTCCTTCTGCTACGTCCCTTCGGCCCTCAATCCAGCGGACCTTC
CTTCCCGCGGCCTGCTGCCGGCTCTGCGGCCTCTTCCGCGTCTTCGCCTTCGCCCTCAGACGAGTCGGAT
CTCCCTTTGGGCCGCCTCCCCGCATCGATACCGAGCGCTGCTCGAGAGATCTACGGGTGGCATCCCTGTG
ACCCCTCCCCAGTGCCTCTCCTGGCCCTGGAAGTTGCCACTCCAGTGCCCACCAGCCTTGTCCTAATAAA
ATTAAGTTGCATCATTTTGTCTGACTAGGTGTCCTTCTATAATATTATGGGGTGGAGGGGGGTGGTATGG
AGCAAGGGGCAAGTTGGGAAGACAACCTGTAGGGCCTGCGGGGTCTATTGGGAACCAAGCTGGAGTGCAG
TGGCACAATCTTGGCTCACTGCAATCTCCGCCTCCTGGGTTCAAGCGATTCTCCTGCCTCAGCCTCCCGA
GTTGTTGGGATTCCAGGCATGCATGACCAGGCTCAGCTAATTTTTGTTTTTTTGGTAGAGACGGGGTTTC
ACCATATTGGCCAGGCTGGTCTCCAACTCCTAATCTCAGGTGATCTACCCACCTTGGCCTCCCAAATTGC
TGGGATTACAGGCGTGAACCACTGCTCCCTTCCCTGTCCTTCTGATTTTGTAGGTAACCACGTGCGGACC
GAGCGGCCGCAGGAACCCCTAGTGATGGAGTTGGCCACTCCCTCTCTGCGCGCTCGCTCGCTCACTGAGG
CCGGGCGACCAAAGGTCGCCCGACGCCCGGGCTTTGCCCGGGCGGCCTCAGTGAGCGAGCGAGCGCGCAG
CTGCCTGCAGGGGCGCCTGATGCGGTATTTTCTCCTTACGCATCTGTGCGGTATTTCACACCGCATA
[95 nt withheld, positions 3638-3732]
T
[46 nt withheld, positions 3734-3779]
C
[141 nt withheld, positions 3781-3921]
CCTTTGACGTTGGAGTCCACGTTCTTTAATAGTGGACTCTTGTTCCAAACTGGAACAACACTCAACTCTA
TCTCGGGCTATTCTTTTGATTTATAAGGGATTTTGCCGATTTCGGTCTATTGGTTAAAAAATGAGCTGAT
TTAACAAAAATTTAACGCGAATTTTAACAAAATATTAACGTTTACAATTTTATGGTGCACTCTCAGTACA
ATCTGCTCTGATGCCGCATAGTTAAGCCAGCCCCGACACCCGCCAACACCCGCTGACGCGCCCTGACGGG
CTTGTCTGCTCCCGGCATCCGCTTACAGACAAGCTGTGACCGTCTCCGGGAGCTGCATGTGTCAGAGGTT
TTCACCGTCATCACCGAAACGCGCGAGACGAAAGGGCCTCGTGATACGCCTATTTTTATAGGTTAATGTC
ATGATAATAATGGTTTCTTAGACGTCAGGTGGCACTTTTCGGGGAAATGTGCGCGGAACCCCTATTTGTT
TATTTTTCTAAATACATTCAAATATGTATCCGCTCATGAGACAATAACCCTGATAAATGCTTCAATAATA
TTGAAAAAGGAAGAGTATGAGTATTCAACATTTCCGTGTCGCCCTTATTCCCTTTTTTGCGGCATTTTGC
CTTCCTGTTTTTGCTCACCCAGAAACGCTGGTGAAAGTAAAAGATGCTGAAGATCAGTTGGGTGCACGAG
TGGGTTACATCGAACTGGATCTCAACAGCGGTAAGATCCTTGAGAGTTTTCGCCCCGAAGAACGTTTTCC
AATGATGAGCACTTTTAAAGTTCTGCTATGTGGCGCGGTATTATCCCGTATTGACGCCGGGCAAGAGCAA
CTCGGTCGCCGCATACACTATTCTCAGAATGACTTGGTTGAGTACTCACCAGTCACAGAAAAGCATCTTA
CGGATGGCATGACAGTAAGAGAATTATGCAGTGCTGCCATAACCATGAGTGATAACACTGCGGCCAACTT
ACTTCTGACAACGATCGGAGGACCGAAGGAGCTAACCGCTTTTTTGCACAACATGGGGGATCATGTAACT
CGCCTTGATCGTTGGGAACCGGAGCTGAATGAAGCCATACCAAACGACGAGCGTGACACCACGATGCCTG
TAGCAATGGCAACAACGTTGCGCAAACTATTAACTGGCGAACTACTTACTCTAGCTTCCCGGCAACAATT
AATAGACTGGATGGAGGCGGATAAAGTTGCAGGACCACTTCTGCGCTCGGCCCTTCCGGCTGGCTGGTTT
ATTGCTGATAAATCTGGAGCCGGTGAGCGTGGGTCTCGCGGTATCATTGCAGCACTGGGGCCAGATGGTA
AGCCCTCCCGTATCGTAGTTATCTACACGACGGGGAGTCAGGCAACTATGGATGAACGAAATAGACAGAT
CGCTGAGATAGGTGCCTCACTGATTAAGCATTGGTAACTGTCAGACCAAGTTTACTCATATATACTTTAG
ATTGATTTAAAACTTCATTTTTAATTTAAAAGGATCTAGGTGAAGATCCTTTTTGATAATCTCATGACCA
AAATCCCTTAACGTGAGTTTTCGTTCCACTGAGCGTCAGACCCCGTAGAAAAGATCAAAGGATCTTCTTG
AGATCCTTTTTTTCTGCGCGTAATCTGCTGCTTGCAAACAAAAAAACCACCGCTACCAGCGGTGGTTTGT
TTGCCGGATCAAGAGCTACCAACTCTTTTTCCGAAGGTAACTGGCTTCAGCAGAGCGCAGATACCAAATA
CTGTTCTTCTAGTGTAGCCGTAGTTAGGCCACCACTTCAAGAACTCTGTAGCACCGCCTACATACCTCGC
TCTGCTAATCCTGTTACCAGTGGCTGCTGCCAGTGGCGATAAGTCGTGTCTTACCGGGTTGGACTCAAGA
CGATAGTTACCGGATAAGGCGCAGCGGTCGGGCTGAACGGGGGGTTCGTGCACACAGCCCAGCTTGGAGC
GAACGACCTACACCGAACTGAGATACCTACAGCGTGAGCTATGAGAAAGCGCCACGCTTCCCGAAGGGAG
AAAGGCGGACAGGTATCCGGTAAGCGGCAGGGTCGGAACAGGAGAGCGCACGAGGGAGCTTCCAGGGGGA
AACGCCTGGTATCTTTATAGTCCTGTCGGGTTTCGCCACCTCTGACTTGAGCGTCGATTTTTGTGATGCT
CGTCAGGGGGGCGGAGCCTATGGAAAAACGCCAGCAACGCGGCCTTTTTACGGTTCCTGGCCTTTTGCTG
GCCTTTTGCTCACATGTCCTGCAGGCAGCTGCGCGCTCGCTCGCTCACTGAGGCCGCCCGGGCGTCGGGC
GACCTTTGGTCGCCCGGCCTCAGTGAGCGAGCGAGCGCGCAGAGAGGGAGTGGCCAACTCCATCACTAGG
GGTTCCTGCGGCCGCACGCGTCGCGGTTATTCCCCTATGGGGTATCAATAATTTTCGGGCCAACTGCATG
GGGTATCAATAATTCAATTTTGTAGTATATGGGGTATCAATAATTGGTCTCAGTATTAAATGGGGTATCA
ATAATTCGAACCAATACGGCATGGGGTATCAATAATCAATCCCAGGCCGTAATGGGGTATCAATAATTGG
GATTAGCGCTCTATGGGGTATCAATAATCC
